>Addgene plasmid #15240 | LB124 (Bcl-2 from -1287 to -3934) | addgene partial sequence | sequence record 21771 | T7 5'-TAATACGACTCACTATAGGG-3'
GCGGCCGCTCTAGACTAGTGGATCCCCCGGGCTGCAGATCCGTTTCCTTCTGGCTGCCCCCTTTGCAGAA
GTACAGTTTCTTTTGCAGGTTTGTCCTATCATTTCCTCACTCATATGCTGAGTATTAGGAGCTTGAAGCC
TTTCAATTCCTCTTAGGTAATTTTGGGGCTTTAAAATACGCTTTCAAGATTTCTAAACCATACTGTTGTG
CAATTGGTATGAATTTATGTGAGAACATTTATTCTAGGTCAATCTATACCCAGTGTCTATCCAGACCAAA
ACACCTCCCACGCGCATAAAAGGGACTCTGTCCCAACCATCAGAAGGGCAAGAAGGAGGATCTCCTTTCA
TCCCCTCTTGCCTGGATAAGAAATTTGTACCCAGGCCCCCATTCCTATGTGAGAGAAGTTGGCTTGTTGG
GCTGATGGAATACAATAAATGAAGAAATAAAATAAAAACACCCAAGAGAGATGGCAGTGCGTATAGTCCC
AGCTATTCATGAGGCTGAGGTGGGAGAATCCTTCGAGCCCAGAAGTTCGAGTCCAGCCTGGGCAACATAG
CAAAAGCCATCTCTTAAAAAAAAAAAAAAAAGGCCAACTAAGTAAAAATTAAAAAAATCATAATTTGGTG
TGCTTTTCTGGCTTTTTAAAGAATGTTTTGATTTTAGAGTAGGAATGAGACAAAATAAAGATGTCAGGCA
GGGCACAGTGGCTCATGTCTGTAATCCCAGCA
