>Addgene plasmid #15240 | LB124 (Bcl-2 from -1287 to -3934) | addgene partial sequence | sequence record 108781 | T3 5'-GCAATTAACCCTCACTAAAGG-3'
GACATGATAAGATACATTGATGAGTTTGGACAAACCACAACTAGAATGCAGTGAAAAAAATGCTTTATTT
GTGAAATTTGTGATGCTATTGCTTTATTTGTAACCATTATAAGCTGCAATAAACAAGTTAACAACAACAA
TTGCATTCATTTTATGTTTCAGGTTCAGGGGGAGGTGTGGGAGGTTTTTTAAAGCAAGTAAAACCTCTAC
AAATGTGGTATGGCTGATTATGATCTCTAGTCAAGGCACTATACATCAAATATTCCTTATTAACCCCTTT
ACAAATTAAAAAGCTAAAGGTACACAATTTTTGAGCATAGTTATTAATAGCAGACACTCTATGCCTGTGT
GGAGTAAGAAAAAACAGTATGTTATGATTATAACTGTTATGCCTACTTATAAAGGTTACAGAATATTTTT
CCATAATTTTCTTGTATAGCAGTGCAGCTTTTTCCTTTGTGGTGTAAATAGCAAAGCAAGCAAGAGTTCT
ATTACTAAACACAGCATGACTCAAAAAACTTAGCAATTCTGAAGGAAAGTCCTTGGGGTCTTCTACCTTT
CTCTTCTTTTTTGGAGGAGTAGAATGTTGAGAGTCAGCAGTAGCCTCATCATCACTAGATGGCATTTCTT
CTGAGCAAAACAGGTTTTCCTCATTAAAGGCATTCCACCACTGCTCCCATTCATCAGTTCCATAGGTTGG
AATCTAAAATACACAAACAATTAGAATCAGTAGTTTAACACATTATACACTTAAAAATTTTATATTTACC
TTAGAGCTTTAAATCTCTGTAGGTAGTTTGTCCAATTATGTCACACCACAGAAGTAAGGTTCC
