>Addgene plasmid #15240 | LB124 (Bcl-2 from -1287 to -3934) | addgene partial sequence | sequence record 108786 | EBV-rev 5'-GTGGTTTGTCCAAACTCATC-3'
CCAGCTTTTGTTCCCTTTAGTGAGGGTTAATTGCGCGCTTGGCGTAATCATGGTCATAGCTGTTTCCTGT
GTGAAATTGTTATCCGCTCACAATTCCACACAACATACGAGCCGGGAGCATAAAGTGTAAAGCCTGGGGT
GCCTAATGAGTGAGCTAACTCACATTAATTGCGTTGCGCTCACTGCCCGCTTTCCAGTCGGGAAACCTGT
CGTGCCAGCTGCATTAATGAATCGGCCAACGCGCGGGGAGAGGCGGTTTGCGTATTGGGCGCTCTTCCGC
TTCCTCGCTCACTGACTCGCTGCGCTCGGTCGTTCGGCTGCGGCGAGCGGTATCAGCTCACTCAAAGGCG
GTAATACGGTTATCCACAGAATCAGGGGATAACGCAGGAAAGAACATGTGAGCAAAAGGCCAGCAAAAGG
CCAGGAACCGTAAAAAGGCCGCGTTGCTGGCGTTTTTCCATAGGCTCCGCCCCCCTGACGAGCATCACAA
AAATCGACGCTCAAGTCAGAGGTGGCGAAACCCGACAGGACTATAAAGATACCAGGCGTTTCCCCCTGGA
AGCTCCCTCGTGCGCTCTCCTGTTCCGACCCTGCCGCTTACCGGATACCTGTCCGCCTTTCTCCCTTCGG
GAAGCGTGGCGCTTTCTCATAGCTCACGCTGTAGGTATCTCAGTTCGGTGTAGGTCGTTCGCTCCAAGCT
GGGCTGTGTGCACGAACCCCCCGTTCAGCCCGACCGCTGCGCCTTATCCGGTAACTATCGTCTTGAGTCC
AACCCGGTAAGACACGACTTATCGCCACTGGCAGCAGCCACTGGTAACAGGATTAGCAGAGCGAGGTATG
TAGGCGGTGCTACAGAGTTCTTGAAGTGGTGGCCTAACTACGGCTACACTAGAAG
