>Addgene plasmid #15240 | LB124 (Bcl-2 from -1287 to -3934) | addgene partial sequence | sequence record 116179 | SV40-splice-R2 5'-CACAAACAATTAGAATCAGTAG-3'
CCTTAGAGCTTTAAATCTCTGTAGGTAGTTTGTCCAATTATGTCACACCACAGAAGTAAGGTTCCTTCAC
AAAGATCCTCTAGAGTATTACAATAGCTAAGAATTTCGTCATCGCTGAATACAGTTACATTTTACAATTT
GGACTTTCCGCCCTTCTTGGCCTTTATGAGGATCTCTCTGATTTTTCTTGCGTCGAGTTTTCCGGTAAGA
CCTTTCGGTACTTCGTCCACAAACACAACTCCTCCGCGCAACTTTTTCGCGGTTGTTACTTGACTGGCGA
CGTAATCCACGATCTCTTTTTCCGTCATCGTCTTTCCGTGCTCCAAAACAACAACGGCGGCGGGAAGTTC
ACCGGCGTCATCGTCGGGAAGACCTGCCACGCCCGCGTCGAAGATGTTGGGGTGTTGTAACAATATCGAT
TCCAATTCAGCGGGGGCCACCTGATATCCTTTGTATTTAATTAAAGACTTCAAGCGGTCAACTATGAAGA
AGTGTTCGTCTTCGTCCCAGTAAGCTATGTCTCCAGAATGTAGCCATCCATCCTTGTCAATCAAGGCGTT
GGTCGCTTCCGGATTGTTTACATAACCGGACATAATCATAGGTCCTCTGACACATAATTCGCCTCTCTGA
TTAACGCCCAGCGTTTTCCCGGTATCCAGATCCACAACCTTCGCTTCAAAAAATGGAACAACTTTACCGA
CCGCGCCCGGTTTATCATCCCCCTCGGGTGTAATCAGAATAGCTGATGTAGTCTCAGTGAGCCCATATCC
TTGTCGTATCCCTGGAAGATGGAAGCGTTTTGCAACCGCTTCCCCGACTTCTTTCGAAAGAGGTGCGCCC
CCAGAAGCAATTTCGTGTAAATTAGATAAATCGTATTT
