>Addgene plasmid #15240 | LB124 (Bcl-2 from -1287 to -3934) | addgene partial sequence | sequence record 116180 | LucNRev 5'-CCTTATGCAGTTGCTCTCC-3'
CCGGGCCTTTCTTTATGTTTTTGGCGTCTTCCATTTTACCAACAGTACCGGAATGCCAAGCTTGATATCG
AATTCCTGCAGCCCCGCCGCGCAGCCCGCTCCGAGCGCTGACGGCCGCCGGCAGGGAGGGCCCGGAGCCC
CGGCACCTTCGCTGGCAGCGGCGGCGGCGGCAGCGCGGCGGGGCCACGGAGAGCGGCGGGCGGGAGCGCG
GCGGGCGGGCGGGCAGGCGGCGCGGAGGGGCGGGCGCGGGAGGAAGGGGGCGGGAGCGGGGCTGTGGTGC
CTGTCCTCTTACTTCATTCTCTG
