[The description below was written by a language model from this plasmid's Addgene catalogue record.]
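Description:
LB124 is a luciferase reporter plasmid built on a pBSKS+ (pBluescript KS+) backbone that already carries a luciferase coding region; the modified backbone is recorded as 5553 bp without the insert. It is propagated in E. coli under ampicillin selection. The copy number is listed as unknown, and no feature table is provided, so the origin of replication and other backbone elements are not explicitly documented, although Bluescript-type vectors generally use a ColE1/pUC-type origin and carry an f1 origin.

The insert is a 2647 bp fragment of the human BCL2 5′ regulatory region, spanning positions -3934 to -1287 and noted as containing the P1 promoter. The record does not say what reference point this numbering uses. The fragment was cloned as a PstI fragment, with both sites retained, and it can be read from the flanking T7 and T3 primer sites. Luciferase lies downstream of the insert on the backbone. The catalogue lists it as a C-terminal "tag", but because the insert is promoter sequence rather than coding sequence, the arrangement is best read as a transcriptional reporter in which BCL2 P1 promoter activity drives luciferase expression. Cloning through a single enzyme means orientation is not fixed by the strategy itself, and the record does not state how it was confirmed.

The associated work concerns induction of bcl-2 expression by phosphorylated CREB proteins during B-cell activation and rescue from apoptosis. This suggests use in transfection-based promoter assays that map regulatory elements in the BCL2 upstream region, probably alongside related deletion constructs, despite the catalogue's "bacterial expression" label.
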