Addgene plasmid #15240: LB124 (Bcl-2 from -1287 to -3934)
Depositing lab: Linda Boxer. Depositing organization: Stanford University. Publication: Induction of bcl-2 expression by phosphorylated CREB proteins during B-cell activation and rescue from apoptosis. Wilson BE, Mochon E, Boxer LM. Mol Cell Biol. 1996 Oct . 16(10):5546-56. PubMed 8816467.
Backbone
  Vector backbone: pBSKS+
  Backbone size w/o insert (bp): 5553
  Vector type: Bacterial Expression, Luciferase
Growth in bacteria
  Bacterial resistance: Ampicillin, 100 μg/mL
  Growth temperature: 37°C
  Growth strain: DH5alpha
  Copy number: Unknown
Gene/Insert
  Gene/Insert name: B-cell lymphoma/leukemia-2 (alt name: Bcl-2)
  Species: H. sapiens (human)
  Insert size (bp): 2647
  Mutation: Bcl-2 fragment from -1287 to -3934 with P1
  Entrez Gene: BCL2 (a.k.a. Bcl-2, PPP1R50)
  Tag / fusion protein: Luciferase (C terminal on backbone)
  Cloning method: Restriction Enzyme; 5′ cloning site Pst 1 (not destroyed); 3′ cloning site Pst 1 (not destroyed)
  Sequencing primers: 5′ T7; 3′ T3
Terms and licenses: Academic/Nonprofit Terms; Industry Terms: Not Available to Industry
How to cite: LB124 (Bcl-2 from -1287 to -3934) was a gift from Linda Boxer (Addgene plasmid # 15240 ; http://n2t.net/addgene:15240 ; RRID:Addgene_15240)
